>Addgene plasmid #233891 | pLJC2-Blast-SHMT2-3xFLAG | addgene full sequence | sequence record 466417 | Addgene NGS Result
TTGAGATCCTTTTTTTCTGCGCGTAATCTGCTGCTTGCAAACAAAAAAACCACCGCTACCAGCGGTGGTT
TGTTTGCCGGATCAAGAGCTACCAACTCTTTTTCCGAAGGTAACTGGCTTCAGCAGAGCGCAGATACCAA
ATACTGTTCTTCTAGTGTAGCCGTAGTTAGGCCACCACTTCAAGAACTCTGTAGCACCGCCTACATACCT
CGCTCTGCTAATCCTGTTACCAGTGGCTGCTGCCAGTGGCGATAAGTCGTGTCTTACCGGGTTGGACTCA
AGACGATAGTTACCGGATAAGGCGCAGCGGTCGGGCTGAACGGGGGGTTCGTGCACACAGCCCAGCTTGG
AGCGAACGACCTACACCGAACTGAGATACCTACAGCGTGAGCTATGAGAAAGCGCCACGCTTCCCGAAGG
GAGAAAGGCGGACAGGTATCCGGTAAGCGGCAGGGTCGGAACAGGAGAGCGCACGAGGGAGCTTCCAGGG
GGAAACGCCTGGTATCTTTATAGTCCTGTCGGGTTTCGCCACCTCTGACTTGAGCGTCGATTTTTGTGAT
GCTCGTCAGGGGGGCGGAGCCTATGGAAAAACGCCAGCAACGCGGCCTTTTTACGGTTCCTGGCCTTTTG
CTGGCCTTTTGCTCACATGTTCTTTCCTGCGTTATCCCCTGATTCTGTGGATAACCGTATTACCGCCTTT
GAGTGAGCTGATACCGCTCGCCGCAGCCGAACGACCGAGCGCAGCGAGTCAGTGAGCGAGGAAGCGGAAG
AGCGCCCAATACGCAAACCGCCTCTCCCCGCGCGTTGGCCGATTCATTAATGCAGCTGGCACGACAGGTT
TCCCGACTGGAAAGCGGGCAGTGAGCGCAACGCAATTAATGTGAGTTAGCTCACTCATTAGGCACCCCAG
GCTTTACACTTTATGCTTCCGGCTCGTATGTTGTGTGGAATTGTGAGCGGATAACAATTTCACACAGGAA
ACAGCTATGACCATGATTACGCCAAGCGCGCAATTAACCCTCACTAAAGGGAACAAAAGCTGGAGCTGCA
AGCTTAATGTAGTCTTATGCAATACTCTTGTAGTCTTGCAACATGGTAACGATGAGTTAGCAACATGCCT
TACAAGGAGAGAAAAAGCACCGTGCATGCCGATTGGTGGAAGTAAGGTGGTACGATCGTGCCTTATTAGG
AAGGCAACAGACGGGTCTGACATGGATTGGACGAACCACTGAATTGCCGCATTGCAGAGATATTGTATTT
AAGTGCCTAGCTCGATACATAAACGGGTCTCTCTGGTTAGACCAGATCTGAGCCTGGGAGCTCTCTGGCT
AACTAGGGAACCCACTGCTTAAGCCTCAATAAAGCTTGCCTTGAGTGCTTCAAGTAGTGTGTGCCCGTCT
GTTGTGTGACTCTGGTAACTAGAGATCCCTCAGACCCTTTTAGTCAGTGTGGAAAATCTCTAGCAGTGGC
GCCCGAACAGGGACTTGAAAGCGAAAGGGAAACCAGAGGAGCTCTCTCGACGCAGGACTCGGCTTGCTGA
AGCGCGCACGGCAAGAGGCGAGGGGCGGCGACTGGTGAGTACGCCAAAAATTTTGACTAGCGGAGGCTAG
AAGGAGAGAGATGGGTGCGAGAGCGTCAGTATTAAGCGGGGGAGAATTAGATCGCGATGGGAAAAAATTC
GGTTAAGGCCAGGGGGAAAGAAAAAATATAAATTAAAACATATAGTATGGGCAAGCAGGGAGCTAGAACG
ATTCGCAGTTAATCCTGGCCTGTTAGAAACATCAGAAGGCTGTAGACAAATACTGGGACAGCTACAACCA
TCCCTTCAGACAGGATCAGAAGAACTTAGATCATTATATAATACAGTAGCAACCCTCTATTGTGTGCATC
AAAGGATAGAGATAAAAGACACCAAGGAAGCTTTAGACAAGATAGAGGAAGAGCAAAACAAAAGTAAGAC
CACCGCACAGCAAGCAGCAGCTGATCTTCAGACCTGGAGGAGGAGATATGAGGGACAATTGGAGAAGTGA
ATTATATAAATATAAAGTAGTAAAAATTGAACCATTAGGAGTAGCACCCACCAAGGCAAAGAGAAGAGTG
GTGCAGAGAGAAAAAAGAGCAGTGGGAATAGGAGCTTTGTTCCTTGGGTTCTTGGGAGCAGCAGGAAGCA
CTATGGGCGCAGCGTCAATGACGCTGACGGTACAGGCCAGACAATTATTGTCTGGTATAGTGCAGCAGCA
GAACAATTTGCTGAGGGCTATTGAGGCGCAACAGCATCTGTTGCAACTCACAGTCTGGGGCATCAAGCAG
CTCCAGGCAAGAATCCTGGCTGTGGAAAGATACCTAAAGGATCAACAGCTCCTGGGGATTTGGGGTTGCT
CTGGAAAACTCATTTGCACCACTGCTGTGCCTTGGAATGCTAGTTGGAGTAATAAATCTCTGGAACAGAT
TTGGAATCACACGACCTGGATGGAGTGGGACAGAGAAATTAACAATTACACAAGCTTAATACACTCCTTA
ATTGAAGAATCGCAAAACCAGCAAGAAAAGAATGAACAAGAATTATTGGAATTAGATAAATGGGCAAGTT
TGTGGAATTGGTTTAACATAACAAATTGGCTGTGGTATATAAAATTATTCATAATGATAGTAGGAGGCTT
GGTAGGTTTAAGAATAGTTTTTGCTGTACTTTCTATAGTGAATAGAGTTAGGCAGGGATATTCACCATTA
TCGTTTCAGACCCACCTCCCAACCCCGAGGGGACCCGACAGGCCCGAAGGAATAGAAGAAGAAGGTGGAG
AGAGAGACAGAGACAGATCCATTCGATTAGTGAACGGATCTCGACGGTATCGATCACGAGACTAGCCTCG
AGCAGCAGCCCCCTTCACCGAGGGCCTATTTCCCATGATTCCTTCATATTTGCATATACGATACAAGGCT
GTTAGAGAGATAATTGGAATTAATTTGACTGTAAACACAAAGATATTAGTACAAAATACGTGACGTAGAA
AGTAATAATTTCTTGGGTAGTTTGCAGTTTTAAAATTATGTTTTAAAATGGACTATCATATGCCAAGTAC
GCCCCCTATTGACGTCAATGACGGTAAATGGCCCGCCTGGCATTATGCCCAGTACATGACCTTATGGGAC
TTTCCTACTTGGCAGTACATCTACGTATTAGTCATCGCTATTACCATGGTGATGCGGTTTTGGCAGTACA
TCAATGGGCGTGGATAGCGGTTTGACTCACGGGGATTTCCAAGTCTCCACCCCATTGACGTCAATGGGAG
TTTGTTTTGGCACCAAAATCAACGGGACTTTCCAAAATGTCGTAACAACTCCGCCCCATTGACGCAAATG
GGCGGTAGGCGTGTACGGTGGGAGGTCTATATAAGCAGAGCTGGTTTAGTGAACCGTCAGATCCGCTAGC
GCTACCGGTTTAATTAAAGTTGCGATGCTGTATTTCAGCCTCTTCTGGGCAGCGAGACCACTCCAGAGGT
GCGGACAACTGGTGCGAATGGCGATTCGCGCACAGCACTCTAATGCTGCTCAAACTCAGACAGGCGAAGC
CAACAGAGGTTGGACCGGGCAAGAGAGTTTGTCCGACAGCGACCCGGAGATGTGGGAGTTGTTGCAGCGA
GAGAAAGATCGCCAATGTCGCGGTCTGGAATTGATAGCGAGTGAGAATTTCTGTAGCAGAGCAGCCTTGG
AGGCGCTTGGATCCTGTCTGAACAATAAATACTCAGAAGGGTATCCGGGGAAGCGCTACTATGGAGGGGC
GGAGGTAGTAGACGAAATCGAGCTGCTGTGCCAGCGCCGCGCTCTCGAAGCGTTCGACCTGGATCCCGCT
CAGTGGGGCGTTAATGTACAACCCTATTCCGGCAGCCCAGCCAACCTCGCTGTCTACACAGCACTGCTGC
AGCCTCATGATAGGATCATGGGACTGGACCTCCCAGATGGGGGTCATCTCACACATGGGTACATGAGCGA
TGTTAAACGAATATCAGCAACGTCAATATTCTTCGAGAGTATGCCTTATAAGCTTAATCCCAAGACTGGA
CTTATTGATTATAATCAATTGGCACTCACCGCCAGGTTGTTCCGCCCGCGCCTGATAATAGCAGGGACTT
CAGCTTACGCCAGGCTCATAGACTATGCCAGGATGAGAGAAGTTTGTGATGAGGTTAAAGCCCATTTGCT
TGCAGATATGGCCCATATCTCAGGGCTGGTGGCCGCAAAAGTTATTCCCTCACCCTTCAAGCACGCCGAC
ATCGTGACAACGACTACCCACAAGACGTTGAGAGGGGCAAGGTCTGGCCTCATTTTTTACAGAAAAGGCG
TAAAGGCGGTCGATCCCAAAACAGGGCGGGAGATCCCCTATACATTTGAAGACCGCATTAATTTTGCGGT
ATTTCCCAGTCTTCAAGGGGGCCCTCATAACCACGCAATAGCGGCCGTGGCTGTCGCACTGAAGCAGGCT
TGTACGCCAATGTTTAGGGAGTACTCCCTCCAGGTCCTTAAGAATGCAAGAGCTATGGCAGACGCTCTTC
TGGAAAGAGGGTACTCTCTGGTATCTGGTGGTACAGATAACCATCTGGTGCTCGTAGACCTGCGCCCTAA
GGGTTTGGATGGAGCGCGGGCTGAGAGGGTGTTGGAGCTTGTTAGCATTACCGCAAATAAGAATACGTGT
CCTGGAGACCGCTCCGCTATCACTCCCGGAGGGTTGCGGTTGGGGGCGCCCGCTTTGACCTCACGCCAGT
TCAGGGAGGACGACTTTAGGAGAGTCGTGGATTTTATAGATGAAGGAGTAAACATTGGATTGGAGGTAAA
AAGCAAGACTGCAAAACTCCAAGACTTTAAAAGTTTCCTTCTGAAGGATAGCGAGACCTCACAAAGATTG
GCTAACCTGCGCCAGCGGGTCGAACAGTTCGCAAGAGCGTTCCCAATGCCGGGATTCGATGAGCATGGAG
GAAGTGCGGCCGCAGGCGACTACAAAGACCATGACGGTGATTATAAAGATCATGACATTGATTACAAGGA
TGACGATGACAAGTAATAAGAATTCTCGACCTCGAGACAAATGGCAGTATTCATCCACAATTTTAAAAGA
AAAGGGGGGATTGGGGGGTACAGTGCAGGGGAAAGAATAGTAGACATAATAGCAACAGACATACAAACTA
AAGAATTACAAAAACAAATTACAAAAATTCAAAATTTTCGGGTTTATTACAGGGACAGCAGAGATCCACT
TTGGCCGCGGCTCGAGGGGGTTGGGGTTGCGCCTTTTCCAAGGCAGCCCTGGGTTTGCGCAGGGACGCGG
CTGCTCTGGGCGTGGTTCCGGGAAACGCAGCGGCGCCGACCCTGGGTCTCGCACATTCTTCACGTCCGTT
CGCAGCGTCACCCGGATCTTCGCCGCTACCCTTGTGGGCCCCCCGGCGACGCTTCCTGCTCCGCCCCTAA
GTCGGGAAGGTTCCTTGCGGTTCGCGGCGTGCCGGACGTGACAAACGGAAGCCGCACGTCTCACTAGTAC
CCTCGCAGACGGACAGCGCCAGGGAGCAATGGCAGCGCGCCGACCGCGATGGGCTGTGGCCAATAGCGGC
TGCTCAGCAGGGCGCGCCGAGAGCAGCGGCCGGGAAGGGGCGGTGCGGGAGGCGGGGTGTGGGGCGGTAG
TGTGGGCCCTGTTCCTGCCCGCGCGGTGTTCCGCATTCTGCAAGCCTCCGGAGCGCACGTCGGCAGTCGG
CTCCCTCGTTGACCGAATCACCGACCTCTCTCCCCAGGGGGATCCATGGTTCCTTTGTCTCAAGAAGAAT
CCACCCTCATTGAAAGAGCAACGGCTACAATCAACAGCATCCCCATCTCTGAAGACTACAGCGTCGCCAG
CGCAGCTCTCTCTAGCGACGGCCGCATCTTCACTGGTGTCAATGTATATCATTTTACTGGGGGACCTTGT
GCAGAACTCGTGGTGCTGGGCACTGCTGCTGCTGCGGCAGCTGGCAACCTGACTTGTATCGTCGCGATCG
GAAATGAGAACAGGGGCATCTTGAGCCCCTGCGGACGGTGCCGACAGGTGCTTCTCGATCTGCATCCTGG
GATCAAAGCCATAGTGAAGGACAGTGATGGACAGCCGACGGCAGTTGGGATTCGTGAATTGCTGCCCTCT
GGTTATGTGTGGGAGGGCTAAGGTACCTTTAAGACCAATGACTTACAAGGCAGCTGTAGATCTTAGCCAC
TTTTTAAAAGAAAAGGGGGGACTGGAAGGGCTAATTCACTCCCAACGAAGACAAGATCTGCTTTTTGCTT
GTACTGGGTCTCTCTGGTTAGACCAGATCTGAGCCTGGGAGCTCTCTGGCTAACTAGGGAACCCACTGCT
TAAGCCTCAATAAAGCTTGCCTTGAGTGCTTCAAGTAGTGTGTGCCCGTCTGTTGTGTGACTCTGGTAAC
TAGAGATCCCTCAGACCCTTTTAGTCAGTGTGGAAAATCTCTAGCAGTAGTAGTTCATGTCATCTTATTA
TTCAGTATTTATAACTTGCAAAGAAATGAATATCAGAGAGTGAGAGGAACTTGTTTATTGCAGCTTATAA
TGGTTACAAATAAAGCAATAGCATCACAAATTTCACAAATAAAGCATTTTTTTCACTGCATTCTAGTTGT
GGTTTGTCCAAACTCATCAATGTATCTTATCATGTCTGGCTCTAGCTATCCCGCCCCTAACTCCGCCCAT
CCCGCCCCTAACTCCGCCCAGTTCCGCCCATTCTCCGCCCCATGGCTGACTAATTTTTTTTATTTATGCA
GAGGCCGAGGCCGCCTCGGCCTCTGAGCTATTCCAGAAGTAGTGAGGAGGCTTTTTTGGAGGCCTAGGGA
CGTACCCAATTCGCCCTATAGTGAGTCGTATTACGCGCGCTCACTGGCCGTCGTTTTACAACGTCGTGAC
TGGGAAAACCCTGGCGTTACCCAACTTAATCGCCTTGCAGCACATCCCCCTTTCGCCAGCTGGCGTAATA
GCGAAGAGGCCCGCACCGATCGCCCTTCCCAACAGTTGCGCAGCCTGAATGGCGAATGGG
[124 nt withheld, positions 7061-7184]
C
[91 nt withheld, positions 7186-7276]
A
[49 nt withheld, positions 7278-7326]
CCTTTGACGTTGGAGTCCACGTTCTTT
[37 nt withheld, positions 7354-7390]
ACCCTATCTCGGTCTATTCTTTTGATTTATAAGGGATTTTGCCGATTTCGGCCTATTGGTTAAAAAATGA
GCTGATTTAACAAAAATTTAACGCGAATTTTAACAAAATATTAACGCTTACAATTTAGGTGGCACTTTTC
GGGGAAATGTGCGCGGAACCCCTATTTGTTTATTTTTCTAAATACATTCAAATATGTATCCGCTCATGAG
ACAATAACCCTGATAAATGCTTCAATAATATTGAAAAAGGAAGAGTATGAGTATTCAACATTTCCGTGTC
GCCCTTATTCCCTTTTTTGCGGCATTTTGCCTTCCTGTTTTTGCTCACCCAGAAACGCTGGTGAAAGTAA
AAGATGCTGAAGATCAGTTGGGTGCACGAGTGGGTTACATCGAACTGGATCTCAACAGCGGTAAGATCCT
TGAGAGTTTTCGCCCCGAAGAACGTTTTCCAATGATGAGCACTTTTAAAGTTCTGCTATGTGGCGCGGTA
TTATCCCGTATTGACGCCGGGCAAGAGCAACTCGGTCGCCGCATACACTATTCTCAGAATGACTTGGTTG
AGTACTCACCAGTCACAGAAAAGCATCTTACGGATGGCATGACAGTAAGAGAATTATGCAGTGCTGCCAT
AACCATGAGTGATAACACTGCGGCCAACTTACTTCTGACAACGATCGGAGGACCGAAGGAGCTAACCGCT
TTTTTGCACAACATGGGGGATCATGTAACTCGCCTTGATCGTTGGGAACCGGAGCTGAATGAAGCCATAC
CAAACGACGAGCGTGACACCACGATGCCTGTAGCAATGGCAACAACGTTGCGCAAACTATTAACTGGCGA
ACTACTTACTCTAGCTTCCCGGCAACAATTAATAGACTGGATGGAGGCGGATAAAGTTGCAGGACCACTT
CTGCGCTCGGCCCTTCCGGCTGGCTGGTTTATTGCTGATAAATCTGGAGCCGGTGAGCGTGGGTCTCGCG
GTATCATTGCAGCACTGGGGCCAGATGGTAAGCCCTCCCGTATCGTAGTTATCTACACGACGGGGAGTCA
GGCAACTATGGATGAACGAAATAGACAGATCGCTGAGATAGGTGCCTCACTGATTAAGCATTGGTAACTG
TCAGACCAAGTTTACTCATATATACTTTAGATTGATTTAAAACTTCATTTTTAATTTAAAAGGATCTAGG
TGAAGATCCTTTTTGATAATCTCATGACCAAAATCCCTTAACGTGAGTTTTCGTTCCACTGAGCGTCAGA
CCCCGTAGAAAAGATCAAAGGATCTTC
Features (pLannotate 1.2.2; 29 found; start..end, strand, type, name):
      1..589     +  rep_origin     ori: high-copy-number ColE1/pMB1/pBR322/pUC origin of replication
    772..864     +  CDS            lacI (fragment): lac repressor; lacI; The lac repressor binds to the lac operator to inhibit transcription in E. coli. This inhibition can be relieved by adding lactose or isopropyl-β-D-thiogalactopyranoside (IPTG).
    877..898     +  protein_bind   CAP binding site: CAP binding activates transcription in the presence of cAMP. E. coli catabolite activator protein
    913..943     +  promoter       lac promoter: promoter for the E. coli lac operon
    951..967     +  protein_bind   lac operator: The lac repressor binds to the lac operator to inhibit transcription in E. coli. This inhibition can be relieved by adding lactose or isopropyl-β-D-thiogalactopyranoside (IPTG). lac repressor encoded by lacI
   1012..1030    +  promoter       T3 promoter: promoter for bacteriophage T3 RNA polymerase
   1058..1284    +  promoter       RSV promoter: Rous sarcoma virus enhancer/promoter
   1285..1465    +  LTR            5' LTR (truncated): truncated 5' long terminal repeat (LTR) from HIV-1
   1512..1637    +  misc_feature   HIV-1 Ψ: packaging signal of human immunodeficiency virus type 1
   1621..1984    +  CDS            HIV-1 gag (fragment): gag protein from human immunodeficiency virus 1; gag
   2130..2363    +  misc_feature   RRE: The Rev response element (RRE) of HIV-1 allows for Rev-dependent mRNA export from the nucleus to the cytoplasm.
   2740..2840    +  CDS            Rev (fragment): human immunodeficiency virus 1 (HIV-1) Rev protein; rev; enhances nuclear export of unspliced and incompletely spliced viral mRNAs
   2890..3073    +  promoter       U6 promoter (fragment): RNA polymerase III promoter for human U6 snRNA
   3064..3198    +  enhancer       CMV enhancer (fragment): human cytomegalovirus immediate early enhancer; contains an 18-bp deletion relative to the standard CMV enhancer
   3199..3402    +  promoter       CMV promoter: human cytomegalovirus (CMV) immediate early promoter
   3455..4966    +  CDS            SHMT2: GLYM_HUMAN - Experimental evidence at protein level: Swiss-Prot protein existence level 1. Catalyzes the cleavage of serine to glycine accompanied with the production of 5,10-methylenetetrahydrofolate, an essential intermediate for purine biosynthesis (PubMed:24075985, PubMed:29364879, PubMed:25619277). Serine provides the major source of folate one-carbon in cells by catalyzing the transfer of one carbon from serine to tetrahydrofolate (PubMed:25619277). Contributes to the de novo mitochondrial thymidylate biosynthesis pathway via its role in glycine and tetrahydrofolate metabolism: thymidyla
   4988..5053    +  CDS            3xFLAG: three tandem FLAG® epitope tags, followed by an enterokinase cleavage site
   5101..5218    +  misc_feature   cPPT/CTS: central polypurine tract and central termination sequence of HIV-1
   5267..5777    +  promoter       hPGK promoter: human phosphoglycerate kinase 1 promoter
   5792..6181    +  CDS            BSD: blasticidin S deaminase; Aspergillus terreus BSD; confers resistance to blasticidin
   6174..6251    +  CDS            nef (fragment): NEF_HV1Z2 - Experimental evidence at protein level: Swiss-Prot protein existence level 1. Extracellular Nef protein targets CD4(+) T-lymphocytes for apoptosis by interacting with CXCR4 surface receptors. From Human immunodeficiency virus type 1 group M subtype D (isolate Z2/CDC-Z34) (HIV-1).
   6253..6486    +  LTR            3' LTR (ΔU3): self-inactivating 3' long terminal repeat (LTR) from HIV-1
   6558..6679    +  polyA_signal   SV40 poly(A) signal: SV40 polyadenylation signal
   6719..6854    +  rep_origin     SV40 ori: SV40 origin of replication
   6875..6893    -  promoter       T7 promoter: promoter for bacteriophage T7 RNA polymerase
   6901..7056    +  CDS            lacZα (fragment): LacZα fragment of β-galactosidase; lacZ fragment
   7061..7489    +  rep_origin     f1 ori (sequence partly withheld): f1 bacteriophage origin of replication; arrow indicates direction of (+) strand synthesis
   7542..7646    +  promoter       AmpR promoter: bla
   7647..8507    +  CDS            AmpR: β-lactamase; bla; confers resistance to ampicillin, carbenicillin, and related antibiotics
