[The description below was written by a language model from this plasmid's Addgene catalogue record and pLannotate feature annotations shown in this document.]
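Description:
pLJC2-Blast-SHMT2-3xFLAG is a lentiviral mammalian expression plasmid of about 8.7 kb, built on the pLJC2-Blast backbone, for stable overexpression of human SHMT2. SHMT2 is the mitochondrial serine hydroxymethyltransferase, which converts serine to glycine while generating 5,10-methylenetetrahydrofolate for one-carbon metabolism. In bacteria the plasmid replicates from a high-copy ColE1/pUC-type origin and is selected with ampicillin through the bla gene. It also carries an f1 origin, an SV40 origin, and remnants of a lac/lacZα cloning region flanked by T3 and T7 promoters.

The viral portion has a third-generation, self-inactivating layout. An RSV promoter drives a truncated HIV-1 5' LTR, so genomic RNA is produced independently of Tat. This is followed by the Ψ packaging signal with a gag fragment, the Rev response element for nuclear export of the unspliced genome, a cPPT/CTS element, and a ΔU3 3' LTR that silences LTR promoter activity after integration; an SV40 polyadenylation signal lies downstream. Within this frame, a CMV promoter with a partial CMV enhancer drives the SHMT2 open reading frame, which the depositor notes is codon-optimized. The coding sequence was inserted between PacI and NotI sites and is fused at its C terminus to a 3xFLAG epitope for immunodetection or immunoprecipitation. A short U6 promoter fragment annotated just upstream of the CMV element appears to be a backbone remnant. A separate human PGK promoter drives blasticidin S deaminase, allowing blasticidin selection of transduced cells.

The construct is intended for packaging into lentiviral particles to generate cell lines that express tagged SHMT2. It was deposited in connection with work on folate-dependent nucleotide synthesis.
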