Addgene plasmid #233891: pLJC2-Blast-SHMT2-3xFLAG
Purpose: lentiviral overexpression vector for SHMT2
Depositing lab: Jason Cantor. Depositing organization: Morgridge Institute for Research. Publication: Cytosolic NADK is conditionally essential for folate-dependent nucleotide synthesis. Flickinger KM, Mellado Fritz CA, Huggler KS, Wade GM, Chang GR, Fox KC, Simcox JA, Cantor JR. Nat Metab. 2025 May 2. doi: 10.1038/s42255-025-01272-3. PubMed 40316835.
Backbone
  Vector backbone: pLJC2-Blast
  Vector type: Mammalian Expression, Lentiviral
  Selectable markers: Blasticidin
Growth in bacteria
  Bacterial resistance: Ampicillin, 100 μg/mL
  Growth temperature: 37°C
  Growth strain: NEB Stable
  Copy number: High Copy
Gene/Insert
  Gene/Insert name: SHMT2
  Species: H. sapiens (human)
  Entrez Gene: SHMT2 (a.k.a. GLYA, HEL-S-51e, NEDCASB, SHMT, mSHMT)
  Promoter: CMV
  Tag / fusion protein: 3xFLAG (C terminal on insert)
  Cloning method: Restriction Enzyme; 5′ cloning site PacI (unknown if destroyed); 3′ cloning site NotI (unknown if destroyed)
  Sequencing primers: 5′ TGTACGGTGGGAGGTCTATATAAG; 3′ CCCTTTTCTTTTAAAATTGTGGATGAATACTGCC
Terms and licenses: Academic/Nonprofit Terms; Industry Terms: Not Available to Industry
Depositor comments: Insert sequence is a codon-optimized sequence (IDT).
How to cite: pLJC2-Blast-SHMT2-3xFLAG was a gift from Jason Cantor (Addgene plasmid # 233891 ; http://n2t.net/addgene:233891 ; RRID:Addgene_233891)
